>Addgene plasmid #77420 | UCK1 gRNA (BRDN0001145141) | addgene full sequence | sequence record 187726 | Addgene Assembled Sequence
CCCGGGTGCAAAGATGGATAAAGTTTTAAACAGAGAGGAATCTTTGCAGCTAATGGACCTTCTAGGTCTT
GAAAGGAGTGGGAATTGGCTCCGGTGCCCGTCAGTGGGCAGAGCGCACATCGCCCACAGTCCCCGAGAAG
TTGGGGGGAGGGGTCGGCAATTGATCCGGTGCCTAGAGAAGGTGGCGCGGGGTAAACTGGGAAAGTGATG
TCGTGTACTGGCTCCGCCTTTTTCCCGAGGGTGGGGGAGAACCGTATATAAGTGCAGTAGTCGCCGTGAA
CGTTCTTTTTCGCAACGGGTTTGCCGCCAGAACACAGGTAAGTGCCGTGTGTGGTTCCCGCGGGCCTGGC
CTCTTTACGGGTTATGGCCCTTGCGTGCCTTGAATTACTTCCACCTGGCTGCAGTACGTGATTCTTGATC
CCGAGCTTCGGGTTGGAAGTGGGTGGGAGAGTTCGAGGCCTTGCGCTTAAGGAGCCCCTTCGCCTCGTGC
TTGAGTTGAGGCCTGGCCTGGGCGCTGGGGCCGCCGCGTGCGAATCTGGTGGCACCTTCGCGCCTGTCTC
GCTGCTTTCGATAAGTCTCTAGCCATTTAAAATTTTTGATGACCTGCTGCGACGCTTTTTTTCTGGCAAG
ATAGTCTTGTAAATGCGGGCCAAGATCTGCACACTGGTATTTCGGTTTTTGGGGCCGCGGGCGGCGACGG
GGCCCGTGCGTCCCAGCGCACATGTTCGGCGAGGCGGGGCCTGCGAGCGCGGCCACCGAGAATCGGACGG
GGGTAGTCTCAAGCTGGCCGGCCTGCTCTGGTGCCTGGCCTCGCGCCGCCGTGTATCGCCCCGCCCTGGG
CGGCAAGGCTGGCCCGGTCGGCACCAGTTGCGTGAGCGGAAAGATGGCCGCTTCCCGGCCCTGCTGCAGG
GAGCTCAAAATGGAGGACGCGGCGCTCGGGAGAGCGGGCGGGTGAGTCACCCACACAAAGGAAAAGGGCC
TTTCCGTCCTCAGCCGTCGCTTCATGTGACTCCACGGAGTACCGGGCGCCGTCCAGGCACCTCGATTAGT
TCTCGAGCTTTTGGAGTACGTCGTCTTTAGGTTGGGGGGAGGGGTTTTATGCGATGGAGTTTCCCCACAC
TGAGTGGGTGGAGACTGAAGTTAGGCCAGCTTGGCACTTGATGTAATTCTCCTTGGAATTTGCCCTTTTT
GAGTTTGGATCTTGGTTCATTCTCAAGCCTCAGACAGTGGTTCAAAGTTTTTTTCTTCCATTTCAGGTGT
CGTGACGTACGGCCACCATGACCGAGTACAAGCCCACGGTGCGCCTCGCCACCCGCGACGACGTCCCCAG
GGCCGTACGCACCCTCGCCGCCGCGTTCGCCGACTACCCCGCCACGCGCCACACCGTCGATCCGGACCGC
CACATCGAGCGGGTCACCGAGCTGCAAGAACTCTTCCTCACGCGCGTCGGGCTCGACATCGGCAAGGTGT
GGGTCGCGGACGACGGCGCCGCCGTGGCGGTCTGGACCACGCCGGAGAGCGTCGAAGCGGGGGCGGTGTT
CGCCGAGATCGGCCCGCGCATGGCCGAGTTGAGCGGTTCCCGGCTGGCCGCGCAGCAACAGATGGAAGGC
CTCCTGGCGCCGCACCGGCCCAAGGAGCCCGCGTGGTTCCTGGCCACCGTCGGAGTCTCGCCCGACCACC
AGGGCAAGGGTCTGGGCAGCGCCGTCGTGCTCCCCGGAGTGGAGGCGGCCGAGCGCGCCGGGGTGCCCGC
CTTCCTGGAGACCTCCGCGCCCCGCAACCTCCCCTTCTACGAGCGGCTCGGCTTCACCGTCACCGCCGAC
GTCGAGGTGCCCGAAGGACCGCGCACCTGGTGCATGACCCGCAAGCCCGGTGCCTGAACGCGTTAAGTCG
ACAATCAACCTCTGGATTACAAAATTTGTGAAAGATTGACTGGTATTCTTAACTATGTTGCTCCTTTTAC
GCTATGTGGATACGCTGCTTTAATGCCTTTGTATCATGCTATTGCTTCCCGTATGGCTTTCATTTTCTCC
TCCTTGTATAAATCCTGGTTGCTGTCTCTTTATGAGGAGTTGTGGCCCGTTGTCAGGCAACGTGGCGTGG
TGTGCACTGTGTTTGCTGACGCAACCCCCACTGGTTGGGGCATTGCCACCACCTGTCAGCTCCTTTCCGG
GACTTTCGCTTTCCCCCTCCCTATTGCCACGGCGGAACTCATCGCCGCCTGCCTTGCCCGCTGCTGGACA
GGGGCTCGGCTGTTGGGCACTGACAATTCCGTGGTGTTGTCGGGGAAATCATCGTCCTTTCCTTGGCTGC
TCGCCTGTGTTGCCACCTGGATTCTGCGCGGGACGTCCTTCTGCTACGTCCCTTCGGCCCTCAATCCAGC
GGACCTTCCTTCCCGCGGCCTGCTGCCGGCTCTGCGGCCTCTTCCGCGTCTTCGCCTTCGCCCTCAGACG
AGTCGGATCTCCCTTTGGGCCGCCTCCCCGCGTCGACTTTAAGACCAATGACTTACAAGGCAGCTGTAGA
TCTTAGCCACTTTTTAAAAGAAAAGGGGGGACTGGAAGGGCTAATTCACTCCCAACGAAGACAAGATCTG
CTTTTTGCTTGTACTGGGTCTCTCTGGTTAGACCAGATCTGAGCCTGGGAGCTCTCTGGCTAACTAGGGA
ACCCACTGCTTAAGCCTCAATAAAGCTTGCCTTGAGTGCTTCAAGTAGTGTGTGCCCGTCTGTTGTGTGA
CTCTGGTAACTAGAGATCCCTCAGACCCTTTTAGTCAGTGTGGAAAATCTCTAGCAGTACGTATAGTAGT
TCATGTCATCTTATTATTCAGTATTTATAACTTGCAAAGAAATGAATATCAGAGAGTGAGAGGAACTTGT
TTATTGCAGCTTATAATGGTTACAAATAAAGCAATAGCATCACAAATTTCACAAATAAAGCATTTTTTTC
ACTGCATTCTAGTTGTGGTTTGTCCAAACTCATCAATGTATCTTATCATGTCTGGCTCTAGCTATCCCGC
CCCTAACTCCGCCCATCCCGCCCCTAACTCCGCCCAGTTCCGCCCATTCTCCGCCCCATGGCTGACTAAT
TTTTTTTATTTATGCAGAGGCCGAGGCCGCCTCGGCCTCTGAGCTATTCCAGAAGTAGTGAGGAGGCTTT
TTTGGAGGCCTAGGGACGTACCCAATTCGCCCTATAGTGAGTCGTATTACGCGCGCTCACTGGCCGTCGT
TTTACAACGTCGTGACTGGGAAAACCCTGGCGTTACCCAACTTAATCGCCTTGCAGCACATCCCCCTTTC
GCCAGCTGGCGTAATAGCGAAGAGGCCCGCACCGATCGCCCTTCCCAACAGTTGCGCAGCCTGAATGGCG
AATGGG
[124 nt withheld, positions 3367-3490]
C
[91 nt withheld, positions 3492-3582]
A
[49 nt withheld, positions 3584-3632]
CCTTTGACGTTGGAGTCCACGTTCTTT
[37 nt withheld, positions 3660-3696]
ACCCTATCTCGGTCTATTCTTTTGATTTATAAGGGATTTTGCCGATTTCGGCCTATTGGTTAAAAAATGA
GCTGATTTAACAAAAATTTAACGCGAATTTTAACAAAATATTAACGCTTACAATTTAGGTGGCACTTTTC
GGGGAAATGTGCGCGGAACCCCTATTTGTTTATTTTTCTAAATACATTCAAATATGTATCCGCTCATGAG
ACAATAACCCTGATAAATGCTTCAATAATATTGAAAAAGGAAGAGTATGAGTATTCAACATTTCCGTGTC
GCCCTTATTCCCTTTTTTGCGGCATTTTGCCTTCCTGTTTTTGCTCACCCAGAAACGCTGGTGAAAGTAA
AAGATGCTGAAGATCAGTTGGGTGCACGAGTGGGTTACATCGAACTGGATCTCAACAGCGGTAAGATCCT
TGAGAGTTTTCGCCCCGAAGAACGTTTTCCAATGATGAGCACTTTTAAAGTTCTGCTATGTGGCGCGGTA
TTATCCCGTATTGACGCCGGGCAAGAGCAACTCGGTCGCCGCATACACTATTCTCAGAATGACTTGGTTG
AGTACTCACCAGTCACAGAAAAGCATCTTACGGATGGCATGACAGTAAGAGAATTATGCAGTGCTGCCAT
AACCATGAGTGATAACACTGCGGCCAACTTACTTCTGACAACGATCGGAGGACCGAAGGAGCTAACCGCT
TTTTTGCACAACATGGGGGATCATGTAACTCGCCTTGATCGTTGGGAACCGGAGCTGAATGAAGCCATAC
CAAACGACGAGCGTGACACCACGATGCCTGTAGCAATGGCAACAACGTTGCGCAAACTATTAACTGGCGA
ACTACTTACTCTAGCTTCCCGGCAACAATTAATAGACTGGATGGAGGCGGATAAAGTTGCAGGACCACTT
CTGCGCTCGGCCCTTCCGGCTGGCTGGTTTATTGCTGATAAATCTGGAGCCGGTGAGCGTGGGTCTCGCG
GTATCATTGCAGCACTGGGGCCAGATGGTAAGCCCTCCCGTATCGTAGTTATCTACACGACGGGGAGTCA
GGCAACTATGGATGAACGAAATAGACAGATCGCTGAGATAGGTGCCTCACTGATTAAGCATTGGTAACTG
TCAGACCAAGTTTACTCATATATACTTTAGATTGATTTAAAACTTCATTTTTAATTTAAAAGGATCTAGG
TGAAGATCCTTTTTGATAATCTCATGACCAAAATCCCTTAACGTGAGTTTTCGTTCCACTGAGCGTCAGA
CCCCGTAGAAAAGATCAAAGGATCTTCTTGAGATCCTTTTTTTCTGCGCGTAATCTGCTGCTTGCAAACA
AAAAAACCACCGCTACCAGCGGTGGTTTGTTTGCCGGATCAAGAGCTACCAACTCTTTTTCCGAAGGTAA
CTGGCTTCAGCAGAGCGCAGATACCAAATACTGTTCTTCTAGTGTAGCCGTAGTTAGGCCACCACTTCAA
GAACTCTGTAGCACCGCCTACATACCTCGCTCTGCTAATCCTGTTACCAGTGGCTGCTGCCAGTGGCGAT
AAGTCGTGTCTTACCGGGTTGGACTCAAGACGATAGTTACCGGATAAGGCGCAGCGGTCGGGCTGAACGG
GGGGTTCGTGCACACAGCCCAGCTTGGAGCGAACGACCTACACCGAACTGAGATACCTACAGCGTGAGCT
ATGAGAAAGCGCCACGCTTCCCGAAGGGAGAAAGGCGGACAGGTATCCGGTAAGCGGCAGGGTCGGAACA
GGAGAGCGCACGAGGGAGCTTCCAGGGGGAAACGCCTGGTATCTTTATAGTCCTGTCGGGTTTCGCCACC
TCTGACTTGAGCGTCGATTTTTGTGATGCTCGTCAGGGGGGCGGAGCCTATGGAAAAACGCCAGCAACGC
GGCCTTTTTACGGTTCCTGGCCTTTTGCTGGCCTTTTGCTCACATGTTCTTTCCTGCGTTATCCCCTGAT
TCTGTGGATAACCGTATTACCGCCTTTGAGTGAGCTGATACCGCTCGCCGCAGCCGAACGACCGAGCGCA
GCGAGTCAGTGAGCGAGGAAGCGGAAGAGCGCCCAATACGCAAACCGCCTCTCCCCGCGCGTTGGCCGAT
TCATTAATGCAGCTGGCACGACAGGTTTCCCGACTGGAAAGCGGGCAGTGAGCGCAACGCAATTAATGTG
AGTTAGCTCACTCATTAGGCACCCCAGGCTTTACACTTTATGCTTCCGGCTCGTATGTTGTGTGGAATTG
TGAGCGGATAACAATTTCACACAGGAAACAGCTATGACCATGATTACGCCAAGCGCGCAATTAACCCTCA
CTAAAGGGAACAAAAGCTGGAGCTGCAAGCTTAATGTAGTCTTATGCAATACTCTTGTAGTCTTGCAACA
TGGTAACGATGAGTTAGCAACATGCCTTACAAGGAGAGAAAAAGCACCGTGCATGCCGATTGGTGGAAGT
AAGGTGGTACGATCGTGCCTTATTAGGAAGGCAACAGACGGGTCTGACATGGATTGGACGAACCACTGAA
TTGCCGCATTGCAGAGATATTGTATTTAAGTGCCTAGCTCGATACATAAACGGGTCTCTCTGGTTAGACC
AGATCTGAGCCTGGGAGCTCTCTGGCTAACTAGGGAACCCACTGCTTAAGCCTCAATAAAGCTTGCCTTG
AGTGCTTCAAGTAGTGTGTGCCCGTCTGTTGTGTGACTCTGGTAACTAGAGATCCCTCAGACCCTTTTAG
TCAGTGTGGAAAATCTCTAGCAGTGGCGCCCGAACAGGGACTTGAAAGCGAAAGGGAAACCAGAGGAGCT
CTCTCGACGCAGGACTCGGCTTGCTGAAGCGCGCACGGCAAGAGGCGAGGGGCGGCGACTGGTGAGTACG
CCAAAAATTTTGACTAGCGGAGGCTAGAAGGAGAGAGATGGGTGCGAGAGCGTCAGTATTAAGCGGGGGA
GAATTAGATCGCGATGGGAAAAAATTCGGTTAAGGCCAGGGGGAAAGAAAAAATATAAATTAAAACATAT
AGTATGGGCAAGCAGGGAGCTAGAACGATTCGCAGTTAATCCTGGCCTGTTAGAAACATCAGAAGGCTGT
AGACAAATACTGGGACAGCTACAACCATCCCTTCAGACAGGATCAGAAGAACTTAGATCATTATATAATA
CAGTAGCAACCCTCTATTGTGTGCATCAAAGGATAGAGATAAAAGACACCAAGGAAGCTTTAGACAAGAT
AGAGGAAGAGCAAAACAAAAGTAAGACCACCGCACAGCAAGCGGCCGCTGATCTTCAGACCTGGAGGAGG
AGATATGAGGGACAATTGGAGAAGTGAATTATATAAATATAAAGTAGTAAAAATTGAACCATTAGGAGTA
GCACCCACCAAGGCAAAGAGAAGAGTGGTGCAGAGAGAAAAAAGAGCAGTGGGAATAGGAGCTTTGTTCC
TTGGGTTCTTGGGAGCAGCAGGAAGCACTATGGGCGCAGCGTCAATGACGCTGACGGTACAGGCCAGACA
ATTATTGTCTGGTATAGTGCAGCAGCAGAACAATTTGCTGAGGGCTATTGAGGCGCAACAGCATCTGTTG
CAACTCACAGTCTGGGGCATCAAGCAGCTCCAGGCAAGAATCCTGGCTGTGGAAAGATACCTAAAGGATC
AACAGCTCCTGGGGATTTGGGGTTGCTCTGGAAAACTCATTTGCACCACTGCTGTGCCTTGGAATGCTAG
TTGGAGTAATAAATCTCTGGAACAGATTTGGAATCACACGACCTGGATGGAGTGGGACAGAGAAATTAAC
AATTACACAAGCTTAATACACTCCTTAATTGAAGAATCGCAAAACCAGCAAGAAAAGAATGAACAAGAAT
TATTGGAATTAGATAAATGGGCAAGTTTGTGGAATTGGTTTAACATAACAAATTGGCTGTGGTATATAAA
ATTATTCATAATGATAGTAGGAGGCTTGGTAGGTTTAAGAATAGTTTTTGCTGTACTTTCTATAGTGAAT
AGAGTTAGGCAGGGATATTCACCATTATCGTTTCAGACCCACCTCCCAACCCCGAGGGGACCCAGAGAGG
GCCTATTTCCCATGATTCCTTCATATTTGCATATACGATACAAGGCTGTTAGAGAGATAATTAGAATTAA
TTTGACTGTAAACACAAAGATATTAGTACAAAATACGTGACGTAGAAAGTAATAATTTCTTGGGTAGTTT
GCAGTTTTAAAATTATGTTTTAAAATGGACTATCATATGCTTACCGTAACTTGAAAGTATTTCGATTTCT
TGGCTTTATATATCTTGTGGAAAGGACGAAACACCGGACCACGGTGGTCTACCCTGGTTTTAGAGCTAGA
AATAGCAAGTTAAAATAAGGCTAGTCCGTTATCAACTTGAAAAAGTGGCACCGAGTCGGTGCTTTTTTAA
GCTTGGCGTAACTAGATCTTGAGACAAATGGCAGTATTCATCCACAATTTTAAAAGAAAAGGGGGGATTG
GGGGGTACAGTGCAGGGGAAAGAATAGTAGACATAATAGCAACAGACATACAAACTAAAGAATTACAAAA
ACAAATTACAAAAATTCAAAATTTTCGGGTTTATTACAGGGACAGCAGAGATCCACTTTGGCGCCGGCTC
GAGGGGG
Features (pLannotate 1.2.2; 29 found; start..end, strand, type, name):
     14..80      +  CDS            small t antigen (fragment): SV40 (simian virus 40) small t antigen
    106..317     +  promoter       EF-1α core promoter: core promoter for human elongation factor EF-1α
    318..1256    +  intron         EF-1α intron A: intron upstream of the start codon of human EF-1α
   1278..1877    +  CDS            PuroR (fragment): puromycin N-acetyltransferase; pac from Streptomyces; confers resistance to puromycin
   1893..2481    +  misc_feature   WPRE: woodchuck hepatitis virus posttranscriptional regulatory element
   2532..2551    +  misc_feature   cPPT/CTS (fragment): central polypurine tract and central termination sequence of HIV-1
   2553..2786    +  LTR            3' LTR (ΔU3): self-inactivating 3' long terminal repeat (LTR) from HIV-1
   2864..2985    +  polyA_signal   SV40 poly(A) signal: SV40 polyadenylation signal
   3025..3160    +  rep_origin     SV40 ori: SV40 origin of replication
   3181..3199    -  promoter       T7 promoter: promoter for bacteriophage T7 RNA polymerase
   3207..3362    +  CDS            lacZα (fragment): LacZα fragment of β-galactosidase; lacZ fragment
   3367..3795    +  rep_origin     f1 ori (sequence partly withheld): f1 bacteriophage origin of replication; arrow indicates direction of (+) strand synthesis
   3848..3952    +  promoter       AmpR promoter: bla
   3953..4813    +  CDS            AmpR: β-lactamase; bla; confers resistance to ampicillin, carbenicillin, and related antibiotics
   4984..5572    +  rep_origin     ori: high-copy-number ColE1/pMB1/pBR322/pUC origin of replication
   5755..5847    +  CDS            lacI (fragment): lac repressor; lacI; The lac repressor binds to the lac operator to inhibit transcription in E. coli. This inhibition can be relieved by adding lactose or isopropyl-β-D-thiogalactopyranoside (IPTG).
   5860..5881    +  protein_bind   CAP binding site: CAP binding activates transcription in the presence of cAMP. E. coli catabolite activator protein
   5896..5926    +  promoter       lac promoter: promoter for the E. coli lac operon
   5934..5950    +  protein_bind   lac operator: The lac repressor binds to the lac operator to inhibit transcription in E. coli. This inhibition can be relieved by adding lactose or isopropyl-β-D-thiogalactopyranoside (IPTG). lac repressor encoded by lacI
   5995..6013    +  promoter       T3 promoter: promoter for bacteriophage T3 RNA polymerase
   6041..6267    +  promoter       RSV promoter: Rous sarcoma virus enhancer/promoter
   6268..6448    +  LTR            5' LTR (truncated): truncated 5' long terminal repeat (LTR) from HIV-1
   6495..6620    +  misc_feature   HIV-1 Ψ: packaging signal of human immunodeficiency virus type 1
   6604..6967    +  CDS            HIV-1 gag (fragment): gag protein from human immunodeficiency virus 1; gag
   7113..7346    +  misc_feature   RRE: The Rev response element (RRE) of HIV-1 allows for Rev-dependent mRNA export from the nucleus to the cytoplasm.
   7723..7749    +  CDS            Rev (fragment): human immunodeficiency virus 1 (HIV-1) Rev protein; rev; enhances nuclear export of unspliced and incompletely spliced viral mRNAs
   7753..7993    +  promoter       U6 promoter: RNA polymerase III promoter for human U6 snRNA
   8023..8098    +  misc_RNA       gRNA scaffold: guide RNA scaffold for the Streptococcus pyogenes CRISPR/Cas9 system
   8154..8271    +  misc_feature   cPPT/CTS: central polypurine tract and central termination sequence of HIV-1
