[The description below was written by a language model from this plasmid's Addgene catalogue record and pLannotate feature annotations shown in this document.]
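Description:
UCK1 gRNA (BRDN0001145141) is a third-generation lentiviral single-guide RNA plasmid built on the lentiGuide-Puro backbone and designed to target human UCK1 (also known as URK1). It is propagated in E. coli through a high-copy ColE1/pUC-type origin with ampicillin selection via β-lactamase. The bacterial backbone also carries an f1 origin and remnants of a lac/T7/T3 cloning region.

The lentiviral transfer cassette begins with an RSV promoter fused to a truncated HIV-1 5' LTR, which drives Tat-independent production of the genomic RNA in packaging cells. This is followed by the Ψ packaging signal with a partial gag sequence, the Rev response element for nuclear export, and a cPPT/CTS element that aids nuclear import of the provirus. A ΔU3 self-inactivating 3' LTR closes the cassette, followed by an SV40 polyadenylation signal and SV40 origin.

Two expression units lie within the cassette. A human U6 RNA polymerase III promoter transcribes the UCK1-specific spacer joined to the Streptococcus pyogenes Cas9 guide scaffold. An EF-1α core promoter with its intron A drives puromycin N-acetyltransferase for selection of transduced mammalian cells, with a WPRE downstream to enhance transcript expression.

The plasmid does not encode Cas9, so it must be paired with a separate Cas9 vector or used in cells that already express the nuclease. It belongs to a human kinome gRNA collection and is used for CRISPR knockout of UCK1. The depositors note that the guide was designed against a GenBank reference sequence that has since been withdrawn.
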