Addgene plasmid #77420: UCK1 gRNA (BRDN0001145141)
Purpose: 3rd generation lentiviral gRNA plasmid targeting human UCK1
Depositing lab: John Doench & David Root. Depositing organization: Broad Institute. Publication: Optimized sgRNA design to maximize activity and minimize off-target effects of CRISPR-Cas9. Doench JG, Fusi N, Sullender M, Hegde M, Vaimberg EW, Donovan KF, Smith I, Tothova Z, Wilen C, Orchard R, Virgin HW, Listgarten J, Root DE. Nat Biotechnol. 2016 Jan 18. doi: 10.1038/nbt.3437. PubMed 26780180.
Backbone
  Vector backbone: lentiGuide-Puro
  Backbone manufacturer: Zhang Lab (Addgene plasmid # 52963)
  Vector type: Mammalian Expression, Lentiviral, CRISPR
  Selectable markers: Puromycin
Growth in bacteria
  Bacterial resistance: Ampicillin, 100 μg/mL
  Growth temperature: 37°C
  Growth strain: DH5alpha
  Copy number: High Copy
Gene/Insert
  Gene/Insert name: UCK1 (alt name: UCK1)
  gRNA/shRNA sequence: GACCACGGTGGTCTACCCTG
  Species: H. sapiens (human)
  Entrez Gene: UCK1 (a.k.a. URK1)
  Promoter: hU6
  Cloning method: Unknown
  Sequencing primers: 5′ U6-F; 3′ pS2-R
Terms and licenses: Academic/Nonprofit Terms; Industry Terms: Not Available to Industry
Depositor comments: The gRNA was designed to target a Genbank reference sequence which has since been removed from the database. Note that this plasmid does NOT contain Cas9. It should be used in conjunction with lentiCas9-Blast (Addgene #52962) or otherwise with cell lines already expressing Cas9. Browse the full kinome gRNA library at http://www.addgene.org/pooled-library/broadgpp-human-kinome/ or visit http://www.broadinstitute.org/rnai/public/ for detailed protocols and information.
How to cite: UCK1 gRNA (BRDN0001145141) was a gift from John Doench & David Root (Addgene plasmid # 77420 ; http://n2t.net/addgene:77420 ; RRID:Addgene_77420)
