>Addgene plasmid #77420 | UCK1 gRNA (BRDN0001145141) | depositor partial sequence | sequence record 144880 | Target Sequence
GACCACGGTGGTCTACCCTG
