>Addgene plasmid #77420 | UCK1 gRNA (BRDN0001145141) | addgene partial sequence | sequence record 187725 | hU6-F
TAGAAAGTAATAATTTCTTGGGTAGTTTGCAGTTTTAAAATTATGTTTTAAAATGGACTATCATATGCTT
ACCGTAACTTGAAAGTATTTCGATTTCTTGGCTTTATATATCTTGTGGAAAGGACGAAACACCGGACCAC
GGTGGTCTACCCTGGTTTTAGAGCTAGAAATAGCAAGTTAAAATAAGGCTAGTCCGTTATCAACTTGAAA
AAGTGGCACCGAGTCGGTGCTTTTTTAAGCTTGGCGTAACTAGATCTTGAGACAAATGGCAGTATTCATC
CACAATTTTAAAAGAAAAGGGGGGATTGGGGGGTACAGTGCAGGGGAAAGAATAGTAGACATAATAGCAA
CAGACATACAAACTAAAGAATTACAAAAACAAATTACAAAAATTCAAAATTTTCGGGTTTATTACAGGGA
CAGCAGAGATCCACTTTGGCGCCGGCTCGAGGGGGCCCGGGTGCAAAGATGGATAAAGTTTTAAACAGAG
AGGAATCTTTGCAGCTAATGGACCTTCTAGGTCTTGAAAGGAGTGGGAATTGGCTCCGGTGCCCGTCAGT
GGGCAGAGCG
